>Addgene plasmid #86191 | pICSL1P5_AtU626 | addgene full sequence | sequence record 193321 | Addgene NGS Result
AACCTAAGAGAAAAGAGCGTTTATTAGAATAATCGGATATTTAAAAGGGCGTGAAAAGGTTTATCCGTTC
GTCCATTTGTATGTGCATGCCAACCACAGGGTTCCCCAGATCAGGCGCTGGCTGCTGAACCCCCAGCCGG
AACTGACCCCACAAGGCCCTAGCGTTTGCAATGCACCAGGTCATCATTGACCCAGGCGTGTTCCACCAGG
CCGCTGCCTCGCAACTCTTCGCAGGCTTCGCCGACCTGCTCGCGCCACTTCTTCACGCGGGTGGAATCCG
ATCCGCACATGAGGCGGAAGGTTTCCAGCTTGAGCGGGTACGGCTCCCGGTGCGAGCTGAAATAGTCGAA
CATCCGTCGGGCCGTCGGCGACAGCTTGCGGTACTTCTCCCATATGAATTTCGTGTAGTGGTCGCCAGCA
AACAGCACGACGATTTCCTCGTCGATCAGGACCTGGCAACGGGACGTTTTCTTGCCACGGTCCAGGACGC
GGAAGCGGTGCAGCAGCGACACCGATTCCAGGTGCCCAACGCGGTCGGACGTGAAGCCCATCGCCGTCGC
CTGTAGGCGCGACAGGCATTCCTCGGCCTTCGTGTAATACCGGCCATTGATCGACCAGCCCAGGTCCTGG
CAAAGCTCGTAGAACGTGAAGGTGATCGGCTCGCCGATAGGGGTGCGCTTCGCGTACTCCAACACCTGCT
GCCACACCAGTTCGTCATCGTCGGCCCGCAGCTCGACGCCGGTGTAGGTGATCTTCACGTCCTTGTTGAC
GTGGAAAATGACCTTGTTTTGCAGCGCCTCGCGCGGGATTTTCTTGTTGCGCGTGGTGAACAGGGCAGAG
CGGGCCGTGTCGTTTGGCATCGCTCGCATCGTGTCCGGCCACGGCGCAATATCGAACAAGGAAAGCTGCA
TTTCCTTGATCTGCTGCTTCGTGTGTTTCAGCAACGCGGCCTGCTTGGCCTCGCTGACCTGTTTTGCCAG
GTCCTCGCCGGCGGTTTTTCGCTTCTTGGTCGTCATAGTTCCTCGCGTGTCGATGGTCATCGACTTCGCC
AAACCTGCCGCCTCCTGTTCAAGACGACGCGAACGCTCCACGGCGGCCGATGGCGCGGGCAGGGCAGGGG
GAGCCAGTTGCACGCTGTCGCGCTCGATCTTGGCCGTAGCTTGCTGGACCATCGAGCCGACGGACTGGAA
GGTTTCGCGGGGCGCACGCATGACGGTGCGGCTTGCGATGGTTTCGGCATCCTCGGCGGAAAACCCCGCG
TCGATCAGTTCTTGCCTGTATGCCTTCCGGTCAAACGTCCGATTCATTCACCCTCCTTGCGGGATTGCCC
CGACTCACGCCGGGGCAATGTGCCCTTATTCCTGATTTGACCCGCCTGGTGCCTTGGTGTCCAGATAATC
CACCTTATCGGCAATGAAGTCGGTCCCGTAGACCGTCTGGCCGTCCTTCTCGTACTTGGTATTCCGAATC
TTGCCCTGCACGAATACCAGCGACCCCTTGCCCAAATACTTGCCGTGGGCCTCGGCCTGAGAGCCAAAAC
ACTTGATGCGGAAGAAGTCGGTGCGCTCCTGCTTGTCGCCGGCATCGTTGCGCCACATCTAGGATCTGCC
AGGAACCGTAAAAAGGCCGCGTTGCTGGCGTTTTTCCATAGGCTCCGCCCCCCTGACGAGCATCACAAAA
ATCGACGCTCAAGTCAGAGGTGGCGAAACCCGACAGGACTATAAAGATACCAGGCGTTTCCCCCTGGAAG
CTCCCTCGTGCGCTCTCCTGTTCCGACCCTGCCGCTTACCGGATACCTGTCCGCCTTTCTCCCTTCGGGA
AGCGTGGCGCTTTCTCATAGCTCACGCTGTAGGTATCTCAGTTCGGTGTAGGTCGTTCGCTCCAAGCTGG
GCTGTGTGCACGAACCCCCCGTTCAGCCCGACCGCTGCGCCTTATCCGGTAACTATCGTCTTGAGTCCAA
CCCGGTAAGACACGACTTATCGCCACTGGCAGCAGCCACTGGTAACAGGATTAGCAGAGCGAGGTATGTA
GGCGGTGCTACAGAGTTCTTGAAGTGGTGGCCTAACTACGGCTACACTAGAAGAACAGTATTTGGTATCT
GCGCTCTGCTGAAGCCAGTTACCTTCGGAAAAAGAGTTGGTAGCTCTTGATCCGGCAAACAAACCACCGC
TGGTAGCGGTGGTTTTTTTGTTTGCAAGCAGCAGATTACGCGCAGAAAAAAAGGATCTCAAGAAGATCCT
TTGATCTTTTCTACGGGGTCTGACGCTCAGTGGAACGAAAACTCACGTTAAGGGATTTTGGTCATGAGAT
TATCAAAAAGGATCTTCACCTAGATCCTTTTAAATTAAAAATGAAGTTTTAAATCAATCTAAAGTATATA
TGAGTAAACTTGGTCTGACAGTTACCAATGCTTAATCAGTGAGGCACCTATCTCAGCGATCTGTCTATTT
CGTTCATCCATAGTTGCCTGACTCCCCGTCGTGTAGATAACTACGATACGGGAGGGCTTACCATCTGGCC
CCAGTGCTGCAATGATACCGCGAGAACCACGCTCACCGGCTCCAGATTTATCAGCAATAAACCAGCCAGC
CGGAAGGGCCGAGCGCAGAAGTGGTCCTGCAACTTTATCCGCCTCCATCCAGTCTATTAATTGTTGCCGG
GAAGCTAGAGTAAGTAGTTCGCCAGTTAATAGTTTGCGCAACGTTGTTGCCATTGCTACAGGCATCGTGG
TGTCACGCTCGTCGTTTGGTATGGCTTCATTCAGCTCCGGTTCCCAACGATCAAGGCGAGTTACATGATC
CCCCATGTTGTGCAAAAAAGCGGTTAGCTCCTTCGGTCCTCCGATCGTTGTCAGAAGTAAGTTGGCCGCA
GTGTTATCACTCATGGTTATGGCAGCACTGCATAATTCTCTTACTGTCATGCCATCCGTAAGATGCTTTT
CTGTGACTGGTGAGTACTCAACCAAGTCATTCTGAGAATAGTGTATGCGGCGACCGAGTTGCTCTTGCCC
GGCGTCAATACGGGATAATACCGCGCCACATAGCAGAACTTTAAAAGTGCTCATCATTGGAAAACGTTCT
TCGGGGCGAAAACTCTCAAGGATCTTACCGCTGTTGAGATCCAGTTCGATGTAACCCACTCGTGCACCCA
ACTGATCTTCAGCATCTTTTACTTTCACCAGCGTTTCTGGGTGAGCAAAAACAGGAAGGCAAAATGCCGC
AAAAAAGGGAATAAGGGCGACACGGAAATGTTGAATACTCATACTCTTCCTTTTTCAATATTATTGAAGC
ATTTATCAAGGTTATTGTCTCATGAGCGGATACATATTTGAATGTATTTAGAAAAATAAACAAATAGGGG
TTCCGCGCACGAATTGGCCAGCGCTGCCATTTTTGGGGTGAGGCCGTTCGCGGCCGAGGGGCGCAGCCCC
TGGGGGGATGGGAGGCCCGCGTTAGCGGGCCGGGAGGGTTCGAGAAGGGGGGGCACCCCCCTTCGGCGTG
CGCGGTCACGCGCACAGGGCGCAGCCCTGGTTAAAAACAAGGTTTATAAATATTGGTTTAAAAGCAGGTT
AAAAGACAGGTTAGCGGTGGCCGAAAAACGGGCGGAAACCCTTGCAAATGCTGGATTTTCTGCCTGTGGA
CAGCCCCTCAAATGTCAATAGGTGCGCCCCTCATCTGTCAGCACTCTGCCCCTCAAGTGTCAAGGATCGC
GCCCCTCATCTGTCAGTAGTCGCGCCCCTCAAGTGTCAATACCGCAGGGCACTTATCCCCAGGCTTGTCC
ACATCATCTGTGGGAAACTCGCGTAAAATCAGGCGTTTTCGCCGATTTGCGAGGCTGGCCAGCTCCACGT
CGCCGGCCGAAATCGAGCCTGCCCCTCATCTGTCAACGCCGCGCCGGGTGAGTCGGCCCCTCAAGTGTCA
ACGTCCGCCCCTCATCTGTCAGTGAGGGCCAAGTTTTCCGCGAGGTATCCACAACGCCGGCGGCCGCGGT
GTCTCGCACACGGCTTCGACGGCGTTTCTGGCGCGTTTGCAGGGCCATAGACGGCCGCCAGCCCAGCGGC
GAGGGCAACCAGCCCGGTGAGCGTCGCAAAGGAGATCCTGATCTGACTGATGGGCTGCCTGTATCGAGTG
GTGATTTTGTGCCGAGCTGCCGGTCGGGGAGCTGTTGGCTGGCTGGTGGCAGGATATATTGTGGTGTAAA
CAAATTGACGCTTAGACAACTTAATAACACATTGCGGACGTTTTTAATGTACTGGGGTGGATGCAGTGGG
CCCCACTCTGTGAAGACAACAGAGAATTCGCATGCGGAGCATCTTCATTCTTAAGATATGAAGATAATCT
TCAAAAGGCCCCTGGGAATCTGAAAGAAGAGAAGCAGGCCCATTTATATGGGAAAGAACAATAGTATTTC
TTATATAGGCCCATTTAAGTTGAAAACAATCTTCAAAAGTCCCACATCGCTTAGATAAGAAAACGAAGCT
GAGTTTATATACAGCTAGAGTCGAAGTAGTGATTGTGAGACGGATATCAATACGCAAACCGCCTCTCCCC
GCGCGTTGGCCGATTCATTAATGCAGCTGGCACGACAGGTTTCCCGACTGGAAAGCGGGCAGTGAGCGCA
ACGCAATTAATGTGAGTTAGCTCACTCATTAGGCACCCCAGGCTTTACACTTTATGCTTCCGGCTCGTAT
GTTGTGTGGAATTGTGAGCGGATAACAATTTCACACATACTAGAGAAAGAGGAGAAATACTAGATGGCTT
CCTCCGAGGACGTTATCAAAGAGTTCATGCGTTTCAAAGTTCGTATGGAAGGTTCCGTTAACGGTCACGA
GTTCGAAATCGAAGGTGAAGGTGAAGGTCGTCCGTACGAAGGTACCCAGACCGCTAAACTGAAAGTTACC
AAAGGTGGTCCGCTGCCGTTCGCTTGGGACATCCTGTCCCCGCAGTTCCAGTACGGTTCCAAAGCTTACG
TTAAACACCCGGCTGACATCCCGGACTACCTGAAACTGTCCTTCCCGGAAGGTTTCAAATGGGAACGTGT
TATGAACTTCGAGGACGGTGGTGTTGTTACCGTTACCCAGGACTCCTCCCTGCAAGACGGTGAGTTCATC
TACAAAGTTAAACTGCGTGGTACCAACTTCCCGTCCGACGGTCCGGTTATGCAGAAAAAAACCATGGGTT
GGGAAGCTTCCACCGAACGTATGTACCCGGAGGACGGTGCTCTGAAAGGTGAAATCAAAATGCGTCTGAA
ACTGAAAGACGGTGGTCACTACGACGCTGAAGTTAAAACCACCTACATGGCTAAAAAACCGGTTCAGCTG
CCGGGTGCTTACAAAACCGACATCAAACTGGACATCACCTCCCACAACGAGGACTACACCATCGTTGAAC
AGTACGAACGTGCTGAAGGTCGTCACTCCACCGGTGCTTAATAACGCTGATAGTGCTAGTGTAGATCGCT
ACTAGAGCCAGGCATCAAATAAAACGAAAGGCTCAGTCGAAAGACTGGGCCTTTCGTTTTATCTGTTGTT
TGTCGGTGAACGCTCTCTACTAGAGTCACACTGGCTCACCTTCGGGTGGGCCTTTCTGCGTTTATACGTC
TCAGTTTTAGAGCTAGAAATAGCAAGTTAAAATAAGGCTAGTCCGTTATCAACTTGAAAAAGTGGCACCG
AGTCGGTGCTTTTTTTCTAGACCCAGCTTTCTTGTACAAAGTTGGCATTACGCTTGTGTTGTCTTCTGCA
CGAAGTGGTTTAAACTATCAGTGTTTGACAGGATATATTGGCGGGTA
Features (pLannotate 1.2.2; 18 found; start..end, strand, type, name):
    115..135     -  CDS            TetR (fragment): tetracycline resistance regulatory protein; tetR
    162..1307    -  CDS            trfA: TRFA_ECOLX - Experimental evidence at protein level: Swiss-Prot protein existence level 1. Also involved in plasmid copy number control, promoting intermolecular coupling of protein bound iterons at oriV, which inhibits replication initiation. From Escherichia coli.
   1643..2231    -  rep_origin     ori: high-copy-number ColE1/pMB1/pBR322/pUC origin of replication
   2402..3262    -  CDS            AmpR: β-lactamase; bla; confers resistance to ampicillin, carbenicillin, and related antibiotics
   3263..3367    -  promoter       AmpR promoter: bla
   3454..4085    -  rep_origin     oriV: incP origin of replication
   4177..4201    +  misc_feature   LB T-DNA repeat: left border repeat from nopaline C58 T-DNA
   4443..4459    +  promoter       AtU6 promoter (fragment): consensus promoter from the three Arabidopsis U6 snRNA genes (Waibel and Filipowicz, 1990; Nekrasov et al., 2013)
   4528..4615    +  CDS            lacI (fragment): lac repressor; lacI; The lac repressor binds to the lac operator to inhibit transcription in E. coli. This inhibition can be relieved by adding lactose or isopropyl-β-D-thiogalactopyranoside (IPTG).
   4628..4649    +  protein_bind   CAP binding site: CAP binding activates transcription in the presence of cAMP. E. coli catabolite activator protein
   4664..4694    +  promoter       lac promoter: promoter for the E. coli lac operon
   4702..4718    +  protein_bind   lac operator: The lac repressor binds to the lac operator to inhibit transcription in E. coli. This inhibition can be relieved by adding lactose or isopropyl-β-D-thiogalactopyranoside (IPTG). lac repressor encoded by lacI
   4754..5428    +  CDS            mRFP1: mRFP1 is a basic (constitutively fluorescent) red fluorescent protein published in 2002, derived from Discosoma sp.. It is reported to be a somewhat slowly-maturing monomer with low acid sensitivity.
   5476..5547    +  terminator     rrnB T1 terminator: transcription terminator T1 from the E. coli rrnB gene
   5563..5590    +  terminator     T7Te terminator: phage T7 early transcription terminator
   5604..5679    +  misc_RNA       gRNA scaffold: guide RNA scaffold for the Streptococcus pyogenes CRISPR/Cas9 system
   5691..5712    -  protein_bind   attB2 (fragment): mutant version of attB; recombination site for the Gateway® BP reaction BP Clonase™
   5766..3       +  misc_feature   RB T-DNA repeat (across the origin): right border repeat from nopaline C58 T-DNA
