[The description below was written by a language model from this plasmid's Addgene catalogue record and pLannotate feature annotations shown in this document.]
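Description:
pICSL1P5_AtU626 is an empty CRISPR guide-acceptor plasmid built on the pICSL47772 backbone and intended for assembling single guide RNA expression units driven by an Arabidopsis U6-26 promoter, as its name and stated purpose indicate. It is a high-copy, ampicillin-resistant plasmid: the annotation shows a ColE1/pUC-type origin and the bla gene with its promoter for propagation in E. coli. It also shows the broad-host-range IncP oriV together with its replication initiator gene trfA, an arrangement that allows maintenance in Agrobacterium. Nopaline-type left and right T-DNA border repeats flank the cargo region, so the backbone has the architecture of a plant binary vector.

Between the borders, a short match to the Arabidopsis U6 snRNA promoter lies upstream of a bacterial mRFP1 cassette, which consists of a lacI remnant, CAP binding site, lac promoter and operator, the mRFP1 coding sequence, and rrnB T1 and T7Te terminators. This cassette is followed directly by the Streptococcus pyogenes Cas9 guide RNA scaffold. The layout suggests that the RFP cassette is a visual dropout marker: replacing it with a spacer sequence would join the U6 promoter to the guide and scaffold, and correct clones would appear as colourless rather than red colonies. This fits the record's listing of RFP as the selectable marker. The record does not state the cloning enzymes or overhangs, although the name hints at a modular level 1, position 5 format. No Cas9 gene or plant selection marker is annotated, so these would have to be supplied from other modules or constructs. The small TetR and attB2 fragments appear to be backbone remnants.
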