Addgene plasmid #86191: pICSL1P5_AtU626
Purpose: (Empty Backbone) U626 Guide acceptor
Depositing lab: Mark Youles. Depositing organization: Sainsbury Laboratory, Norwich.
Backbone
  Vector backbone: pICSL47772
  Vector type: CRISPR
  Selectable markers: RFP
Growth in bacteria
  Bacterial resistance: Ampicillin, 100 μg/mL
  Growth temperature: 37°C
  Growth strain: DH5alpha
  Copy number: High Copy
Gene/Insert
  Gene/Insert name: None
Terms and licenses: Academic/Nonprofit Terms; Industry Terms: Not Available to Industry
How to cite: pICSL1P5_AtU626 was a gift from Mark Youles (Addgene plasmid # 86191 ; http://n2t.net/addgene:86191 ; RRID:Addgene_86191)
